Addgene plasmid #149012: pGBW-m4046296
Purpose: Yeast Expression plasmid for SARS-CoV-2 ORF8 protein
Depositing lab: Ginkgo Bioworks & Benjie Chen. Depositing organization: Ginkgo Bioworks.
Backbone
  Vector backbone: AmpR; 2u URA3
  Backbone size w/o insert (bp): 4078
  Vector type: Yeast Expression
  Selectable markers: URA3
Growth in bacteria
  Bacterial resistance: Ampicillin, 100 μg/mL
  Growth temperature: 37°C
  Growth strain: DH5alpha
  Copy number: High Copy
Gene/Insert
  Gene/Insert name: SARS-CoV-2 ORF8 protein
  Species: S. cerevisiae (budding yeast); Severe acute respiratory syndrome coronavirus 2
  Insert size (bp): 359
  Mutation: wt
  Entrez Gene: ORF8 (a.k.a. GU280_gp09)
  Promoter: pGAL1
  Tag / fusion protein: Cleavable thrombin;MBP (C terminal on backbone)
  Cloning method: Unknown
Resource information
  A portion of this plasmid was derived from a plasmid made by: GinkgoBioworks
Depositor comments: NCBI Reference Sequence: YP_009724396.1. Created by gene synthesis with Not1 site. NGS used for QC was performed by Ginkgo and may not fully cover the entire plasmid.
How to cite: pGBW-m4046296 was a gift from Ginkgo Bioworks & Benjie Chen (Addgene plasmid # 149012 ; http://n2t.net/addgene:149012 ; RRID:Addgene_149012)
