[The description below was written by a language model from this plasmid's Addgene catalogue record and pLannotate feature annotations shown in this document.]
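Description:
pGBW-m4046296 is an episomal yeast expression plasmid for producing the SARS-CoV-2 ORF8 accessory protein in Saccharomyces cerevisiae. It is an E. coli–yeast shuttle vector. In bacteria it replicates from a ColE1/pUC-type origin and is selected with ampicillin through a β-lactamase gene that the annotation places downstream of a cat promoter. In yeast it is maintained by the 2μ origin, which supports multicopy episomal replication. Selection in yeast uses URA3, which complements uracil auxotrophy and can be counterselected with 5-FOA. The catalogue lists the plasmid as high copy in bacteria, although the feature table also annotates a short rop coding region next to AmpR. Phage T3Te and T7Te terminators and a tonB terminator flank the bacterial modules, presumably to insulate them from read-through transcription.

The expression cassette is driven by the galactose-inducible, Gal4-regulated GAL1 promoter and ends at a CYC1 terminator fragment. The wild-type ORF8 coding sequence was made by gene synthesis; listing budding yeast beside the virus under species may indicate codon adaptation, but the record does not say so. ORF8 is followed by an E. coli maltose-binding protein (malE) fragment, giving a C-terminal MBP fusion. According to the catalogue, a thrombin cleavage site links the two, but this site is not separately annotated. MBP typically aids solubility and allows amylose-affinity purification, and thrombin cleavage would then release ORF8 from the tag. The plasmid therefore suits inducible production and purification of ORF8, a viral protein implicated in modulating host immune responses. The depositor notes that the sequencing used for quality control may not cover the entire plasmid.
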