Features (pLannotate 1.2.2; 14 found; start..end, strand, type, name):
     25..466     +  promoter       GAL1 promoter: S. cerevisiae GAL1; inducible promoter, regulated by Gal4
    478..840     +  CDS            NS8_SARS2: Experimental evidence at protein level: Swiss-Prot protein existence level 1. Plays a role in modulating host immune response (PubMed:31986261). Binds to IL17RA receptor, leading to IL17 pathway activation and an increased secretion of pro-inflammatory factors. Contributes to cytokine storm during COVID-19 infection. From Severe acute respiratory syndrome coronavirus 2 (2019-nCoV) (SARS-CoV-2).
    856..1956    +  CDS            malE (fragment): MALE_ECO57 - Experimental evidence at protein level: Swiss-Prot protein existence level 1. Part of the ABC transporter complex MalEFGK involved in maltose/maltodextrin import. Binds maltose and higher maltodextrins. From Escherichia coli O157:H7.
   1985..2157    +  terminator     CYC1 terminator (fragment): S. cerevisiae CYC1; transcription terminator for CYC1
   2193..2369    +  promoter       URA3 promoter (fragment): S. cerevisiae URA3
   2370..3173    +  CDS            URA3: orotidine-5'-phosphate decarboxylase, required for uracil biosynthesis; S. cerevisiae URA3; yeast auxotrophic marker, counterselectable with 5-fluoroorotic acid (5-FOA)
   3256..4238    -  rep_origin     2μ ori: yeast 2μ plasmid origin of replication
   4316..4345    +  terminator     T3Te terminator: phage T3 early transcription terminator
   4367..4954    +  rep_origin     ori: high-copy-number ColE1/pMB1/pBR322/pUC origin of replication
   4966..4993    -  terminator     T7Te terminator: phage T7 early transcription terminator
   5017..5208    -  CDS            rop: Rop protein, which maintains plasmids at low copy number; rop
   5209..6069    -  CDS            AmpR: β-lactamase; bla; confers resistance to ampicillin, carbenicillin, and related antibiotics
   6070..6172    -  promoter       cat promoter: promoter of the E. coli cat gene encoding chloramphenicol acetyltransferase
   6173..6204    -  terminator     tonB terminator: bidirectional E. coli tonB-P14 transcription terminator
>Addgene plasmid #149012 | pGBW-m4046296 | addgene full sequence | sequence record 297726 | Ginkgo NGS Result
GCGGCCGCTTGCTATATTGAAGTACGGATTAGAAGCCGCCGAGCGGGCGACAGCCCTCCGACGGAAGACT
CTCCTCCGTGCGTCCTCGTCTTCACCGGTCGCGTTCCTGAAACGCAGATGTGCCTCGCGCCGCACTGCTC
CGAACAATAAAGATTCTACAATACTAGCTTTTATGGTTATGAAGAGGAAAAATTGGCAGTAACCTGGCCC
CACAAACCTTCAAATTAACGAATCAAATTAACAACCATAGGATGATAATGCGATTAGTTTTTTAGCCTTA
TTTCTGGGGTAATTAATCAGCGAAGCGATGATTTTTGATCTATTAACAGATATATAAATGGAAAAGCTGC
ATAACCACTTTAACTAATACTTTCAACATTTTCAGTTTGTATTACTTCTTATTCAAATGTCATAAAAGTA
TCAACAAAAAATTGTTAATATACCTCTATACTTTAACGTCAAGGAGAAAAAACTATAATGAAATTTCTTG
TTTTCTTAGGAATCATCACAACTGTAGCTGCATTTCACCAAGAATGTAGTTTACAGTCATGTACTCAACA
TCAACCATATGTAGTTGATGACCCGTGTCCTATTCACTTCTATTCTAAATGGTATATTAGAGTAGGAGCT
AGAAAATCAGCACCTTTAATTGAATTGTGCGTGGATGAGGCTGGTTCTAAATCACCCATTCAGTACATCG
ATATCGGTAATTATACAGTTTCCTGTTTACCTTTTACAATTAATTGCCAGGAACCTAAATTGGGTAGTCT
TGTAGTGCGTTGTTCGTTCTATGAAGACTTTTTAGAGTATCATGACGTTCGTGTTGTTTTAGATTTCATC
CTCGTGCCGAGAGGTTCTAAAATCGAGGAAGGTAAGCTAGTCATTTGGATAAATGGAGATAAGGGTTACA
ACGGTTTGGCAGAAGTAGGCAAGAAATTTGAAAAGGACACAGGTATCAAGGTGACGGTTGAACATCCAGA
CAAGTTAGAAGAAAAATTCCCTCAAGTTGCTGCTACTGGTGATGGTCCCGACATTATTTTCTGGGCCCAC
GATCGTTTTGGTGGATATGCTCAGTCAGGTTTGCTGGCTGAGATCACCCCAGACAAGGCCTTCCAAGATA
AATTGTACCCATTCACTTGGGATGCTGTCAGATACAACGGTAAGCTTATAGCATATCCAATTGCTGTTGA
AGCCTTATCGTTGATCTACAATAAGGACTTGTTACCTAACCCACCAAAGACATGGGAAGAAATTCCAGCT
TTGGATAAAGAGCTAAAGGCCAAGGGAAAAAGCGCTTTGATGTTTAACTTACAAGAACCTTATTTCACCT
GGCCATTAATCGCTGCTGACGGTGGTTACGCATTTAAATACGAAAACGGTAAGTATGACATTAAGGATGT
CGGCGTTGATAATGCTGGTGCAAAGGCTGGTTTGACCTTCTTGGTTGATTTAATAAAGAATAAACACATG
AACGCTGACACTGACTACTCTATCGCCGAAGCCGCTTTCAACAAGGGTGAAACTGCTATGACCATAAATG
GTCCATGGGCCTGGAGTAACATTGATACTTCTAAAGTAAACTATGGTGTCACTGTTTTGCCTACATTCAA
AGGCCAACCATCCAAGCCCTTTGTCGGTGTTCTATCCGCTGGCATCAATGCTGCTTCTCCAAACAAGGAG
CTAGCTAAAGAATTTTTGGAAAATTACTTGTTAACTGACGAAGGTTTGGAGGCCGTTAACAAGGACAAGC
CATTGGGTGCTGTCGCTTTGAAATCTTACGAAGAAGAATTGGCTAAGGATCCCAGAATTGCCGCTACCAT
GGAGAACGCCCAAAAGGGTGAAATTATGCCAAACATCCCACAAATGTCAGCCTTCTGGTACGCAGTTAGG
ACTGCCGTGATTAATGCTGCTTCCGGTAGACAAACCGTCGACGAAGCATTAAAAGATGCTCAAACGTAAA
CAGGCCCCTTTTCCTTTGTCGATATCATGTAATTAGTTATGTCACGCTTACATTCACGCCCTCCTCCCAC
ATCCGCTCTAACCGAAAAGGAAGGAGTTAGACAACCTGAAGTCTAGGTCCCTATTTATTTTTTTTAATAG
TTATGTTAGTATTAAGAACGTTATTTATATTTCAAATTTTTCTTTTTTTTCTGTACAAAGCGGCCGCCGA
ACCACTAGTGCACTGCAGTACACGGTTTCCTTGAAATTTTTTTGATTCGGTAATCTCCGAACAGAAGGAA
GAACGAAGGAAGGAGCACAGACTTAGATTGGTATATATACGCATATGTAGTGTTGAAGAAACATGAAATT
GCCCAGTATTCTTAACCCAACTGCACAGAACAAAAACGTGCAGGAAACGAAGATAAATCATGTCGAAAGC
TACATATAAGGAACGTGCTGCTACTCATCCTAGTCCTGTTGCTGCCAAGCTATTTAATATCATGCACGAA
AAGCAAACAAACTTGTGTGCTTCATTGGATGTTCGTACCACCAAGGAATTACTGGAGTTAGTTGAAGCAT
TAGGTCCCAAAATTTGTTTACTAAAAACACATGTGGATATCTTGACTGATTTTTCCATGGAGGGCACAGT
TAAGCCGCTAAAGGCATTATCCGCCAAGTACAATTTTTTACTCTTCGAGGACAGAAAATTTGCTGACATT
GGTAATACAGTCAAATTGCAGTACTCTGCGGGTGTATACAGAATAGCAGAATGGGCAGACATTACGAATG
CACACGGTGTGGTGGGCCCAGGTATTGTTAGCGGTTTGAAGCAGGCGGCAGAAGAAGTAACAAAGGAACC
TAGAGGCCTTTTGATGTTAGCAGAATTGTCATGCAAGGGCTCCCTATCTACTGGAGAATATACTAAGGGT
ACTGTTGACATTGCGAAGAGCGACAAAGATTTTGTTATCGGCTTTATTGCTCAAAGAGACATGGGTGGAA
GAGATGAAGGTTACGATTGGTTGATTATGACACCCGGTGTGGGTTTAGATGACAAGGGAGATGCATTGGG
TCAACAGTATAGAACCGTGGATGATGTGGTTTCTACAGGATCTGACATTATTATTGTTGGAAGAGGACTA
TTTGCAAAGGGAAGGGATGCTAAGGTAGAGGGTGAACGTTACAGAAAAGCAGGCTGGGAAGCATATTTGA
GAAGATGCGGCCAGCAAAACTAAAAAACTGTATTATAAGTAAATGCATGTATACTAAACTCACAAATTAG
AGCTTCAATTTAATTATATCAGTTATTACCCGAGTAACGAAGCATCTGTGCTTCATTTTGTAGAACAAAA
ATGCAACGCGAGAGCGCTAATTTTTCAAACAAAGAATCTGAGCTGCATTTTTACAGAACAGAAATGCAAC
GCGAAAGCGCTATTTTACCAACGAAGAATCTGTGCTTCATTTTTGTAAAACAAAAATGCAACGCGAGAGC
GCTAATTTTTCAAACAAAGAATCTGAGCTGCATTTTTACAGAACAGAAATGCAACGCGAGAGCGCTATTT
TACCAACAAAGAATCTATACTTCTTTTTTGTTCTACAAAAATGCATCCCGAGAGCGCTATTTTTCTAACA
AAGCATCTTAGATTACTTTTTTTCTCCTTTGTGCGCTCTATAATGCAGTCTCTTGATAACTTTTTGCACT
GTAGGTCCGTTAAGGTTAGAAGAAGGCTACTTTGGTGTCTATTTTCTCTTCCATAAAAAAAGCCTGACTC
CACTTCCCGCGTTTACTGATTACTAGCGAAGCTGCGGGTGCATTTTTTCAAGATAAAGGCATCCCCGATT
ATATTCTATACCGATGTGGATTGCGCATACTTTGTGAACAGAAAGTGATAGCGTTGATGATTCTTCATTG
GTCAGAAAATTATGAACGGTTTCTTCTATTTTGTCTCTATATACTACGTATAGGAAATGTTTACATTTTC
GTATTGTTTTCGATTCACTCTATGAATAGTTCTTACTACAATTTTTTTGTCTAAAGAGTAATACTAGAGA
TAAACATAAAAAATGTAGAGGTCGAGTTTAGATGCAAGTTCAAGGAGCGAAAGGTGGATGGGTAGGTTAT
ATAGGGATATAGCACAGAGATATATAGCAAAGAGATACTTTTGAGCAATGTTTGTGGAAGCGGTATTCGC
AATATTTTAGTAGCTCGTTACAGTCCGGTGCGTTTTTGGTTTTTTGAAAGTGCGTCATCAGAGCGCTTTT
GGTTTTCAAAAGCGCTCTGAAGTTCCTATACTTTCTAGCTAGAGAATAGGAACTTCCCGAGCGGCCGCGT
GTTACAAGCTTGACTCCAGCGTAACTGGACTGCAATCAACTCACTGGCTCACCTTCACGGGTGGGCCTTT
CTTCGGTAGAAAATCAAAGGATCTTCTTGAGATCCTTTTTTTCTGCGCGTAATCTGCTGCTTGCAAACAA
AAAAACCACCGCTACCAGCGGTGGTTTGTTTGCCGGATCAAGAGCTACCAACTCTTTTTCCGAGGTAACT
GGCTTCAGCAGAGCGCAGATACCAAATACTGTTCTTCTAGTGTAGCCGTAGTTAGGCCACCACTTCAAGA
ACTCTGTAGCACCGCCTACATACCTCGCTCTGCTAATCCTGTTACCAGTGGCTGCTGCCAGTGGCGATAA
GTCGTGTCTTACCGGGTTGGACTCAAGACGATAGTTACCGGATAAGGCGCAGCGGTCGGGCTGAACGGGG
GGTTCGTGCACACAGCCCAGCTTGGAGCGAACGACCTACACCGAACTGAGATACCTACAGCGTGAGCTAT
GAGAAAGCGCCACGCTTCCCGAAGGGAGAAAGGCGGACAGGTATCCGGTAAGCGGCAGGGTCGGAACAGG
AGAGCGCACGAGGGAGCTTCCAGGGGTAAACGCCTGGTATCTTTATAGTCCTGTCGGGTTTCGCCACCTC
TGACTTGAGCATCGATTTTTGTGATGCTCGTCAGGGGGGCGGAGCCTATGGAAAAACGCCAGCAACGCAG
AAAGGCCCACCCGAAGGTGAGCCAGGTGATTACATTTGGGCCCTCATCAGAGGTTTTCACCGTCATCACC
GAAACGCGCGAGGCAGCTGCGGTAAAGCTCATCAGCGTGGTCGTGAAGCGATTCACAGATGTCTGCCTGT
TCATCCGCGTCCAGCTCGTTGAGTTTCTCCAGAAGCGTTAATGTCTGGCTTCTGATAAAGCGGGCCATGT
TAAGGGCGGTTTTTTCCTGTTTGGTCACTTACCAATGCTTAATCAGTGAGGCACCTATCTCAGCGATCTG
TCTATTTCGTTCATCCATAGTTGCCTGACTCCCCGTCGTGTAGATAACTACGATGCGGGAGGGCTTACCA
TCTGGCCCCAGTGCTGCAATGATACCGCGAGACCCACGCTCACCGGCTCCAGATTTATCAGCAATAAACC
AGCCAGCCGGGAGGGCCGAGCGCAGAAGTGATCCTGCAACTTTATCCGCCTCCATCCAGTCTATTAATTG
TTGCCGGGAAGCTAGAGTAAGTAGTTCGCCAGTTAATAGTTTGCGCAACGTTGTTGCCATTGCTACAGGC
ATCGTGGTGTCACGCTCGTCGTTTGGTATGGCTTCATTCAGCTCCGGTTCCCAACGATCAAGGCGAGTTA
CATGATCCCCCATGTTGTGCAAAAAAGCGGTTAGCTCCTTCGGTCCTCCGATCGTTGCCAGAAGTAAGTT
GGCCGCAGTGTTATCACTCATGGTTATGGCAGCACTGCATAATTCTCTTACTGTCATGCCATCCGTGAGA
TGCTTTTCTGTGACTGGTGAGTACTCAACCAAGTCATTCTGAGAATAGTGTATGCGGCGACCGAGTTGCT
CTTGCCCGGCGTCAATACGGGATAATACCGCGCCACATAGCAGAACTTTAAAAGTGCTCATCATTGGAAA
ACGTTCTTCGGGGCGTAAACTCTCAAGGATCTTACCGCTGTTGAGATCCAGTTCGATGTAACCCACTCGT
GCACCCAACTGATCTTCAGCATCTTTTACTTTCACCAGCGTTTCTGGGTGAGCAAAAACAGGAAGGCAAA
ATGCCGCAAAAAAGGGAATAAGGGCGACACGGAAATGTTGAATACTCATTTTAGCTTCCTTAGCTCCTGA
AAATCTCGATAACTCAAAAAATACGCCCGGTAGTGATCTTATTTCATTATGGTGAAAGTTGGAACCTCTT
ACGTGCCGATCAAGTCAAAAGCCTCCGGTCGGAGGCTTTTGACTTTCTGCTATGGAGGTCAGGTATGATT
TAAATGGTCAGTTAGA
